>Addgene plasmid #216146 | pCONR221 | addgene full sequence | sequence record 429705 | Addgene NGS Result
TCTTTCCTGCGTTATCCCCTGATTCTGTGGATAACCGTATTACCGCCTTTGAGTGAGCTGATACCGCTCG
CCGCAGCCGAACGACCGAGCGCAGCGAGTCAGTGAGCGAGGAAGCGGAAGAGCGCCTGATGCGGTATTTT
CTCCTTACGCATCTGTGCGGTATTTCACACCGCATAAATTCCGACACCATCGAATGGCGCAAAACCTTTC
GCGGTATGGCATGATAGCGCCCGGAAGAGAGTCAATTCAGGGTGGTGAATGTGAAACCAGTAACGTTATA
CGATGTCGCAGAGTATGCCGGTGTCTCTTATCAGACCGTTTCCCGCGTGGTGAACCAGGCCAGCCACGTT
TCTGCGAAAACGCGGGAAAAAGTGGAAGCGGCGATGGCGGAGCTGAATTACATTCCCAACCGCGTGGCAC
AACAACTGGCGGGCAAACAGTCGTTGCTGATTGGCGTTGCCACCTCCAGTCTGGCCCTGCACGCGCCGTC
GCAAATTGTCGCGGCGATTAAATCTCGCGCCGATCAACTGGGTGCCAGCGTGGTGGTGTCGATGGTAGAA
CGAAGCGGCGTCGAAGCCTGTAAAGCGGCGGTGCACAATCTTCTCGCGCAACGCGTACCGCTAGCCAGGA
AGAGTTTGTAGAAACGCAAAAAGGCCATCCGTCAGGATGGCCTTCTGCTTAGTTTGATGCCTGGCAGTTT
ATGGCGGGCGTCCTGCCCGCCACCCTCCGGGCCGTTGCTTCACAACGTTCAAATCCGCTCCCGGCGGATT
TGTCCTACTCAGGAGAGCGTTCACCGACAAACAACAGATAAAACGAAAGGCCCAGTCTTCCGACTGAGCC
TTTCGTTTTATTTGATGCCTGGCAGTTCCCTACTCTCGCGTTAACGCTAGCATGGATGTTTTCCCAGTCA
CGACGTTGTAAAACGACGGCCAGTCTTAAGCTCGGGCCCCAAATAATGATTTTATTTTGACTGATAGTGA
CCTGTTCGTTGCAACAAATTGATGAGCAATGCTTTTTTATAATGCCAACTTTGTACAAAAAAGCTGAACG
AGAAACGTAAAATGATATAAATATCAATATATTAAATTAGATTTTGCATAAAAAACAGACTACATAATAC
TGTAAAACACAACATATCCAGTCACTATGAATCAACTACTTAGATGGTATTAGTGACCTGTAGTCGACCG
ACAGCCTTCCAAATGTTCTTCGGGTGATGCTGCCAACTTAGTCGACCGACAGCCTTCCAAATGTTCTTCT
CAAACGGAATCGTCGTATCCAGCCTACTCGCTATTGTCCTCAATGCCGTATTAAATCATAAAAAGAAATA
AGAAAAAGAGGTGCGAGCCTCTTTTTTGTGTGACAAAATAAAAACATCTACCTATTCATATACGCTAGTG
TCATAGTCCTGAAAATCATCTGCATCAAGAACAATTTCACAACTCTTATACTTTTCTCTTACAAGTCGTT
CGGCTTCATCTGGATTTTCAGCCTCTATACTTACTAAACGTGATAAAGTTTCTGTAATTTCTACTGTATC
GACCTGCAGACTGGCTGTGTATAAGGGAGCCTGACATTTATATTCCCCAGAACATCAGGTTAATGGCGTT
TTTGATGTCATTTTCGCGGTGGCTGAGATCAGCCACTTCTTCCCCGATAACGGAGACCGGCACACTGGCC
ATATCGGTGGTCATCATGCGCCAGCTTTCATCCCCGATATGCACCACCGGGTAAAGTTCACGGGAGACTT
TATCTGACAGCAGACGTGCACTGGCCAGGGGGATCACCATCCGTCGCCCGGGCGTGTCAATAATATCACT
CTGTACATCCACAAACAGACGATAACGGCTCTCTCTTTTATAGGTGTAAACCTTAAACTGCATTTCACCA
GCCCCTGTTCTCGTCAGCAAAAGAGCCGTTCATTTCAATAAACCGGGCGACCTCAGCCATCCCTTCCTGA
TTTTCCGCTTTCCAGCGTTCGGCACGCAGACGACGGGCTTCATTCTGCATGGTTGTGCTTACCAGACCGG
AGATATTGACATCATATATGCCTTGAGCAACTGATAGCTGTCGCTGTCAACTGTCACTGTAATACGCTGC
TTCATAGCATACCTCTTTTTGACATACTTCGGGTATACATATCAGTATATATTCTTATACCGCAAAAATC
AGCGCGCAAATACGCATACTGTTATCTGGCTTTTAGTAAGCCGGATCCACGCGGCGTTTACGCCCCCCCT
GCCACTCATCGCAGTACTGTTGTAATTCATTAAGCATTCTGCCGACATGGAAGCCATCACAAACGGCATG
ATGAACCTGAATCGCCAGCGGCATCAGCACCTTGTCGCCTTGCGTATAATATTTGCCCATGGTGAAAACG
GGGGCGAAGAAGTTGTCCATATTGGCCACGTTTAAATCAAAACTGGTGAAACTCACCCAGGGATTGGCTG
AGACGAAAAACATATTCTCAATAAACCCTTTAGGGAAATAGGCCAGGTTTTCACCGTAACACGCCACATC
TTGCGAATATATGTGTAGAAACTGCCGGAAATCGTCGTGGTATTCACTCCAGAGCGATGAAAACGTTTCA
GTTTGCTCATGGAAAACGGTGTAACAAGGGTGAACACTATCCCATATCACCAGCTCACCGTCTTTCATTG
CCATACGGAATTCCGGATGAGCATTCATCAGGCGGGCAAGAATGTGAATAAAGGCCGGATAAAACTTGTG
CTTATTTTTCTTTACGGTCTTTAAAAAGGCCGTAATATCCAGCTGAACGGTCTGGTTATAGGTACATTGA
GCAACTGACTGAAATGCCTCAAAATGTTCTTTACGATGCCATTGGGATATATCAACGGTGGTATATCCAG
TGATTTTTTTCTCCATTTTAGCTTCCTTAGCTCCTGAAAATCTCGATAACTCAAAAAATACGCCCGGTAG
TGATCTTATTTCATTATGGTGAAAGTTGGAACCTCTTACGTGCCGATCAACGTCTCATTTTCGCCAAAAG
TTGGCCCAGGGCTTCCCGGTATCAACAGGGACACCAGGATTTATTTATTCTGCGAAGTGATCTTCCGTCA
CAGGTATTTATTCGGCGCAAAGTGCGTCGGGTGATGCTGCCAACTTAGTCGACTACAGGTCACTAATACC
ATCTAAGTAGTTGATTCATAGTGACTGGATATGTTGTGTTTTACAGTATTATGTAGTCTGTTTTTTATGC
AAAATCTAATTTAATATATTGATATTTATATCATTTTACGTTTCTCGTTCAGCTTTCTTGTACAAAGTTG
GCATTATAAGAAAGCATTGCTTATCAATTTGTTGCAACGAACAGGTCACTATCAGTCAAAATAAAATCAT
TATTTGCCATCCAGCTGATAAGACGAAAGGGCCTCGTGATACGCCTATTTTTATAGGTTAATGTCATGAT
AATAATGGTTTCTTAGACGTCAGGTGGCACTTTTCGGGGAAATGTGCGCGGAACCCCTATTTGTTTATTT
TTCTAAATACATTCAAATATGTATCCGCTCATGAGACAATAACCCTGATAAATGCTTCAATAATATTGAA
AAAGGAAGAGTATGAGTATTCAACATTTCCGTGTCGCCCTTATTCCCTTTTTTGCGGCATTTTGCCTTCC
TGTTTTTGCTCACCCAGAAACGCTGGTGAAAGTAAAAGATGCTGAAGATCAGTTGGGTGCACGAGTGGGT
TACATCGAACTGGATCTCAACAGCGGTAAGATCCTTGAGAGTTTTCGCCCCGAAGAACGTTTTCCAATGA
TGAGCACTTTTAAAGTTCTGCTATGTGGCGCGGTATTATCCCGTGTTGACGCCGGGCAAGAGCAACTCGG
TCGCCGCATACACTATTCTCAGAATGACTTGGTTGAGTACTCACCAGTCACAGAAAAGCATCTTACGGAT
GGCATGACAGTAAGAGAATTATGCAGTGCTGCCATAACCATGAGTGATAACACTGCGGCCAACTTACTTC
TGACAACGATCGGAGGACCGAAGGAGCTAACCGCTTTTTTGCACAACATGGGGGATCATGTAACTCGCCT
TGATCGTTGGGAACCGGAGCTGAATGAAGCCATACCAAACGACGAGCGTGACACCACGATGCCTGCAGCA
ATGGCAACAACGTTGCGCAAACTATTAACTGGCGAACTACTTACTCTAGCTTCCCGGCAACAATTAATAG
ACTGGATGGAGGCGGATAAAGTTGCAGGACCACTTCTGCGCTCGGCCCTTCCGGCTGGCTGGTTTATTGC
TGATAAATCTGGAGCCGGTGAGCGTGGGTCTCGCGGTATCATTGCAGCACTGGGGCCAGATGGTAAGCCC
TCCCGTATCGTAGTTATCTACACGACGGGGAGTCAGGCAACTATGGATGAACGAAATAGACAGATCGCTG
AGATAGGTGCCTCACTGATTAAGCATTGGTAACTGTCAGACCAAGTTTACTCATATATACTTTAGATTGA
TTTAAAACTTCATTTTTAATTTAAAAGGATCTAGGTGAAGATCCTTTTTGATAATCTCATGACCAAAATC
CCTTAACGTGAGTTTTCGTTCCACTGAGCGTCAGACCCCGTAGAAAAGATCAAAGGATCTTCTTGAGATC
CTTTTTTTCTGCGCGTAATCTGCTGCTTGCAAACAAAAAAACCACCGCTACCAGCGGTGGTTTGTTTGCC
GGATCAAGAGCTACCAACTCTTTTTCCGAAGGTAACTGGCTTCAGCAGAGCGCAGATACCAAATACTGTC
CTTCTAGTGTAGCCGTAGTTAGGCCACCACTTCAAGAACTCTGTAGCACCGCCTACATACCTCGCTCTGC
TAATCCTGTTACCAGTGGCTGCTGCCAGTGGCGATAAGTCGTGTCTTACCGGGTTGGACTCAAGACGATA
GTTACCGGATAAGGCGCAGCGGTCGGGCTGAACGGGGGGTTCGTGCACACAGCCCAGCTTGGAGCGAACG
ACCTACACCGAACTGAGATACCTACAGCGTGAGCTATGAGAAAGCGCCACGCTTCCCGAAGGGAGAAAGG
CGGACAGGTATCCGGTAAGCGGCAGGGTCGGAACAGGAGAGCGCACGAGGGAGCTTCCAGGGGGAAACGC
CTGGTATCTTTATAGTCCTGTCGGGTTTCGCCACCTCTGACTTGAGCGTCGATTTTTGTGATGCTCGTCA
GGGGGGCGGAGCCTATGGAAAAACGCCAGCAACGCGGCCTTTTTACGGTTCCTGGCCTTTTGCTGGCCTT
TTGCTCACATGT
Features (pLannotate 1.2.2; 17 found; start..end, strand, type, name):
      1..120     +  rep_origin     RSF ori (fragment): Plasmids containing the RSF 1030 origin of replication can be propagated in E. coli cells that contain additional plasmids with compatible origins.
    125..176     -  misc_feature   bom (fragment): basis of mobility region from pBR322
    183..260     +  promoter       lacI promoter: lacI
    261..616     +  CDS            lacI (fragment): lac repressor; lacI; The lac repressor binds to the lac operator to inhibit transcription in E. coli. This inhibition can be relieved by adding lactose or isopropyl-β-D-thiogalactopyranoside (IPTG).
    649..676     -  terminator     rrnB T2 terminator: transcription terminator T2 from the E. coli rrnB gene
    808..851     +  terminator     rrnB T1 terminator: Escherichia coli rrnB; transcription terminator T1 from the E. coli rrnB gene
    898..934     -  CDS            lacZα (fragment): LacZα fragment of β-galactosidase; lacZ fragment
    951..1182    +  protein_bind   attP1: mutant version of attP; recombination site for the Gateway® BP reaction BP Clonase™
   1385..1537    -  CDS            dpnD (fragment): DPND_STRPN - Protein predicted: Swiss-Prot protein existence level 4. From Streptococcus pneumoniae serotype 4 (strain ATCC BAA-334 / TIGR4).
   1581..1883    -  CDS            ccdB: CCDB_ECOLI - Also known as G, letB, letD. Experimental evidence at protein level: Swiss-Prot protein existence level 1. Toxic component of a type II toxin-antitoxin (TA) system, functioning in plasmid maintainence. Responsible for the post- segregational killing (PSK) of plasmid-free cells, also referred to as a plasmid addiction system. Half-life of over 2 hours. Cell killing by CcdB is accompanied by filamentation, defects in chromosome and plasmid segregation, defects in cell division, formation of anucleate cells, decreased DNA synthesis and plasmid loss. Interferes with the activity of DN
   1888..2046    -  CDS            ccdA (fragment): CCDA_ECO57 - Also known as H, letA. Experimental evidence at protein level: Swiss-Prot protein existence level 1. Antitoxin component of a type II toxin-antitoxin (TA) system which inhibits the post-segregational killing (PSK) of plasmid-free cells, also referred to as a plasmid addiction system. Binds to and blocks the activity of CcdB; will also remove bound CcdB protein from the CcdB-GyrA complex by forming a CcdA-CcdB complex, a process termed rejuvenation. Functions as a transcriptional corepressor for the ccdAB operon, repression also requires CcdB (By similarity). From Escherichia coli
   2228..2886    -  CDS            CmR: chloramphenicol acetyltransferase; cat; confers resistance to chloramphenicol
   2887..2989    -  promoter       cat promoter: promoter of the E. coli cat gene encoding chloramphenicol acetyltransferase
   3134..3365    -  protein_bind   attP2: mutant version of attP; recombination site for the Gateway® BP reaction (pDONR™221 version) BP Clonase™
   3477..3581    +  promoter       AmpR promoter: bla
   3582..4442    +  CDS            AmpR: β-lactamase; bla; confers resistance to ampicillin, carbenicillin, and related antibiotics
   4613..5201    +  rep_origin     ori: high-copy-number ColE1/pMB1/pBR322/pUC origin of replication
