[The description below was written by a language model from this plasmid's Addgene catalogue record and pLannotate feature annotations shown in this document.]
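Description:
pCONR221 is an empty Gateway donor vector derived from pDONR221, in which selection of the backbone is by ampicillin; the record calls it a version modified from pDONR221 without detailing the changes. It is a bacterial cloning backbone of about 5.3 kb with no insert. It replicates from a high-copy ColE1/pUC-type origin and carries a β-lactamase (AmpR) gene under its own promoter.

The functional core is the Gateway cassette bounded by attP1 and attP2, the mutant attP sites that recombine with attB-flanked PCR products or fragments in a BP Clonase reaction. Between them lie the ccdB toxin gene, a partial ccdA sequence, and a chloramphenicol acetyltransferase gene with its cat promoter. Because CcdB poisons DNA gyrase in ordinary E. coli strains, the unrecombined vector has to be maintained in a ccdB-tolerant host, as the record indicates. After BP recombination the cassette is replaced by the fragment of interest, so only recombinant entry clones survive in standard strains. Chloramphenicol resistance additionally marks the intact cassette. rrnB T1 and T2 terminators sit upstream of attP1, where they insulate the cloning site from read-through transcription.

The automated annotation also reports short fragments of an RSF origin, the bom region, lacI with its promoter, lacZα and a dpnD-like sequence. These are partial matches and probably remnants of the modification rather than functional parts. An ampicillin-selectable donor yields ampicillin-resistant entry clones, which can be useful alongside destination vectors carrying other markers. The associated publication concerns a bicistronic bimolecular fluorescence complementation system for validating protein interactions, though the record does not spell out this vector's exact role in that workflow.
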