Addgene plasmid #216146: pCONR221
Purpose: (Empty Backbone) Gateway Donor Vector with attP1 and attP2 sites modified from PDONR221 and Ampicillin resistance
Depositing lab: Imran Siddiqi. Depositing organization: Centre for Cellular and Molecular Biology (CSIR-CCMB). Publication: Improved validation of protein interactions using bicistronic BiFC (Bi2FC). Sivakumar P, Vaishnavi V, Gayatri K, Satheesh GR, Siddiqi I. Physiol Mol Biol Plants. 2024 Jul;30(7):1047-1054. doi: 10.1007/s12298-024-01477-y. Epub 2024 Jul 2. PubMed 39100877.
Backbone
  Vector backbone: pDONR221
  Vector type: Cloning backbone
Growth in bacteria
  Bacterial resistance: Ampicillin, 100 μg/mL
  Growth temperature: 37°C
  Growth strain: ccdB Survival
  Copy number: High Copy
Gene/Insert
  Gene/Insert name: None
Terms and licenses: Academic/Nonprofit Terms; Industry Terms: Not Available to Industry
Depositor comments: Please visit https://www.biorxiv.org/content/10.1101/2024.06.28.601222v1.full for bioRxiv preprint.
How to cite: pCONR221 was a gift from Imran Siddiqi (Addgene plasmid # 216146 ; http://n2t.net/addgene:216146 ; RRID:Addgene_216146)
