>Addgene plasmid #216146 | pCONR221 | depositor partial sequence | sequence record 420901 | attP1-ccdB-CmR-attP2
TTTGATGCCTGGCAGTTCCCTACTCTCGCGTTAACGCTAGCATGGATGTTTTCCCAGTCACGACGTTGTA
AAACGACGGCCAGTCTTAAGCTCGGGCCCCAAATAATGATTTTATTTTGACTGATAGTGACCTGTTCGTT
GCAACAAATTGATGAGCAATGCTTTTTTATAATGCCAACTTTGTACAAAAAAGCTGAACGAGAAACGTAA
AATGATATAAATATCAATATATTAAATTAGATTTTGCATAAAAAACAGACTACATAATACTGTAAAACAC
AACATATCCAGTCACTATGAATCAACTACTTAGATGGTATTAGTGACCTGTAGTCGACCGACAGCCTTCC
AAATGTTCTTCGGGTGATGCTGCCAACTTAGTCGACCGACAGCCTTCCAAATGTTCTTCTCAAACGGAAT
CGTCGTATCCAGCCTACTCGCTATTGTCCTCAATGCCGTATTAAATCATAAAAAGAAATAAGAAAAAGAG
GTGCGAGCCTCTTTTTTGTGTGACAAAATAAAAACATCTACCTATTCATATACGCTAGTGTCATAGTCCT
GAAAATCATCTGCATCAAGAACAATTTCACAACTCTTATACTTTTCTCTTACAAGTCGTTCGGCTTCATC
TGGATTTTCAGCCTCTATACTTACTAAACGTGATAAAGTTTCTGTAATTTCTACTGTATCGACCTGCAGA
CTGGCTGTGTATAAGGGAGCCTGACATTTATATTCCCCAGAACATCAGGTTAATGGCGTTTTTGATGTCA
TTTTCGCGGTGGCTGAGATCAGCCACTTCTTCCCCGATAACGGAGACCGGCACACTGGCCATATCGGTGG
TCATCATGCGCCAGCTTTCATCCCCGATATGCACCACCGGGTAAAGTTCACGGGAGACTTTATCTGACAG
CAGACGTGCACTGGCCAGGGGGATCACCATCCGTCGCCCGGGCGTGTCAATAATATCACTCTGTACATCC
ACAAACAGACGATAACGGCTCTCTCTTTTATAGGTGTAAACCTTAAACTGCATTTCACCAGCCCCTGTTC
TCGTCAGCAAAAGAGCCGTTCATTTCAATAAACCGGGCGACCTCAGCCATCCCTTCCTGATTTTCCGCTT
TCCAGCGTTCGGCACGCAGACGACGGGCTTCATTCTGCATGGTTGTGCTTACCAGACCGGAGATATTGAC
ATCATATATGCCTTGAGCAACTGATAGCTGTCGCTGTCAACTGTCACTGTAATACGCTGCTTCATAGCAT
ACCTCTTTTTGACATACTTCGGGTATACATATCAGTATATATTCTTATACCGCAAAAATCAGCGCGCAAA
TACGCATACTGTTATCTGGCTTTTAGTAAGCCGGATCCACGCGGCGTTTACGCCCCCCCTGCCACTCATC
GCAGTACTGTTGTAATTCATTAAGCATTCTGCCGACATGGAAGCCATCACAAACGGCATGATGAACCTGA
ATCGCCAGCGGCATCAGCACCTTGTCGCCTTGCGTATAATATTTGCCCATGGTGAAAACGGGGGCGAAGA
AGTTGTCCATATTGGCCACGTTTAAATCAAAACTGGTGAAACTCACCCAGGGATTGGCTGAGACGAAAAA
CATATTCTCAATAAACCCTTTAGGGAAATAGGCCAGGTTTTCACCGTAACACGCCACATCTTGCGAATAT
ATGTGTAGAAACTGCCGGAAATCGTCGTGGTATTCACTCCAGAGCGATGAAAACGTTTCAGTTTGCTCAT
GGAAAACGGTGTAACAAGGGTGAACACTATCCCATATCACCAGCTCACCGTCTTTCATTGCCATACGGAA
TTCCGGATGAGCATTCATCAGGCGGGCAAGAATGTGAATAAAGGCCGGATAAAACTTGTGCTTATTTTTC
TTTACGGTCTTTAAAAAGGCCGTAATATCCAGCTGAACGGTCTGGTTATAGGTACATTGAGCAACTGACT
GAAATGCCTCAAAATGTTCTTTACGATGCCATTGGGATATATCAACGGTGGTATATCCAGTGATTTTTTT
CTCCATTTTAGCTTCCTTAGCTCCTGAAAATCTCGATAACTCAAAAAATACGCCCGGTAGTGATCTTATT
TCATTATGGTGAAAGTTGGAACCTCTTACGTGCCGATCAACGTCTCATTTTCGCCAAAAGTTGGCCCAGG
GCTTCCCGGTATCAACAGGGACACCAGGATTTATTTATTCTGCGAAGTGATCTTCCGTCACAGGTATTTA
TTCGGCGCAAAGTGCGTCGGGTGATGCTGCCAACTTAGTCGACTACAGGTCACTAATACCATCTAAGTAG
TTGATTCATAGTGACTGGATATGTTGTGTTTTACAGTATTATGTAGTCTGTTTTTTATGCAAAATCTAAT
TTAATATATTGATATTTATATCATTTTACGTTTCTCGTTCAGCTTTCTTGTACAAAGTTGGCATTATAAG
AAAGCATTGCTTATCAATTTGTTGCAACGAACAGGTCACTATCAGTCAAAATAAAATCATTATTTGCCAT
CCAGCTGATAAGACGAAAGGGCCTCGTGATACGCCTATTTTTATAGGTTAATGTCATGATAATAATGGTT
TCTTAGACGTCAGGTGGCACTTTTCGGGGAAAT
